>Addgene plasmid #214387 | pMK459 (dTAG-BromoTag-mAID-EGFP) | addgene full sequence | sequence record 426465 | Addgene NGS Result
CTAAATTGTAAGCGTTAATATTTTGTTAAAATTCGCGTTAAATTTTTGTTAAATCAGCTCATTTTTTAAC
CAATAGGCCGAAATCGGCAAAATCCCTTATAAATCAAAAGAATAGACCGAGATAGGGT
[37 nt withheld, positions 129-165]
AAAGAACGTGGACTCCAACGTCAAAGG
[49 nt withheld, positions 193-241]
T
[91 nt withheld, positions 243-333]
G
[124 nt withheld, positions 335-458]
CCCATTCGCCATTCAGGCTGCGCAACTGTTGGGAAGGGCGATCGGTGCGGGCCTCTTCGCTATTACGCCA
GCTGGCGAAAGGGGGATGTGCTGCAAGGCGATTAAGTTGGGTAACGCCAGGGTTTTCCCAGTCACGACGT
TGTAAAACGACGGCCAGTGAGCGCGCGTAATACGACTCACTATAGGGCGAATTGGGGCGCGCCATTCTAG
ATTAACCCTAGAAAGATAGTCTGCGTAAAATTGACGCATGCATTCTTGAAATATTGCTCTCTCTTTCTAA
ATAGCGCGAATCCGTCGCTGTGCATTTAGGACATCTCAGTCGCCGCTTGGAGCTCCCGTGAGGCGTGCTT
GTCAATGCGGTAAGTGTCACTGATTTTGAACTATAACGACCGCGTGAGTCAAAATGACGCATGATTATCT
TTTACGTGACTTTTAAGATTTAACTCATACGATAATTATATTGTTATTTCATGTTCTACTTACGTGATAA
CTTATTATATATATATTTTCTTGTTATAGATATCAACTAGAATGCTAGTAATGAGTAATTCATACAAAAG
GACTCGCCCCTGCCTTGGGGAATCCCAGGGACCGTCGTTAAACTCCCACTAACGTAGAACCCAGAGATCG
CTGCGTTCCCGCCCCCTCACCCGCCCGCTCTCGTCATCACTGAGGTGGAGAAGAGCATGCGTGAGGCTCC
GGTGCCCGTCAGTGGGCAGAGCGCACATCGCCCACAGTCCCCGAGAAGTTGGGGGGAGGGGTCGGCAATT
GAACCGGTGCCTAGAGAAGGTGGCGCGGGGTAAACTGGGAAAGTGATGTCGTGTACTGGCTCCGCCTTTT
TCCCGAGGGTGGGGGAGAACCGTATATAAGTGCAGTAGTCGCCGTGAACGTTCTTTTTCGCAACGGGTTT
GCCGCCAGAACACAGGTAAGTGCCGTGTGTGGTTCCCGCGGGCCTGGCCTCTTTACGGGTTATGGCCCTT
GCGTGCCTTGAATTACTTCCACGCCCCTGGCTGCAGTACGTGATTCTTGATCCCGAGCTTCGGGTTGGAA
GTGGGTGGGAGAGTTCGAGGCCTTGCGCTTAAGGAGCCCCTTCGCCTCGTGCTTGAGTTGAGGCCTGGCT
TGGGCGCTGGGGCCGCCGCGTGCGAATCTGGTGGCACCTTCGCGCCTGTCTCGCTGCTTTCGATAAGTCT
CTAGCCATTTAAAATTTTTGATGACCTGCTGCGACGCTTTTTTTCTGGCAAGATAGTCTTGTAAATGCGG
GCCAAGATCTGCACACTGGTATTTCGGTTTTTGGGGCCGCGGGCGGCGACGGGGCCCGTGCGTCCCAGCG
CACATGTTCGGCGAGGCGGGGCCTGCGAGCGCGGCCACCGAGAATCGGACGGGGGTAGTCTCAAGCTGGC
CGGCCTGCTCTGGTGCCTGGCCTCGCGCCGCCGTGTATCGCCCCGCCCTGGGCGGCAAGGCTGGCCCGGT
CGGCACCAGTTGCGTGAGCGGAAAGATGGCCGCTTCCCGGCCCTGCTGCAGGGAGCTCAAAATGGAGGAC
GCGGCGCTCGGGAGAGCGGGCGGGTGAGTCACCCACACAAAGGAAAAGGGCCTTTCCGTCCTCAGCCGTC
GCTTCATGTGACTCCACGGAGTACCGGGCGCCGTCCAGGCACCTCGATTAGTTCTCGAGCTTTTGGAGTA
CGTCGTCTTTAGGTTGGGGGGAGGGGTTTTATGCGATGGAGTTTCCCCACACTGAGTGGGTGGAGACTGA
AGTTAGGCCAGCTTGGCACTTGATGTAATTCTCCTTGGAATTTGCCCTTTTTGAGTTTGGATCTTGGTTC
ATTCTCAAGCCTCAGACAGTGGTTCAAAGTTTTTTTCTTCCATTTCAGGTGTCGTGACGCTAGCCCGGAC
TCAGATCTCGAGCTCAAGCTTCGAATTCTGCAGTCGACGGCCACCATGGGAGTGCAGGTGGAAACCATCT
CCCCAGGAGACGGGCGCACCTTCCCCAAGCGCGGCCAGACCTGCGTGGTGCACTACACCGGGATGCTTGA
AGATGGAAAGAAAGTTGATTCCTCCCGGGACAGAAACAAGCCCTTTAAGTTTATGCTAGGCAAGCAGGAG
GTGATCCGAGGCTGGGAAGAAGGGGTTGCCCAGATGAGTGTGGGTCAGAGAGCCAAACTGACTATATCTC
CAGATTATGCCTATGGTGCCACTGGGCACCCAGGCATCATCCCACCACATGCCACTCTCGTCTTCGATGT
GGAGCTTCTAAAACTGGAAGGCGGCGGCGCTGGTGCAGGCGCCGGATCCTCTGTGAAGGACGTGCCCGAC
TCTCAGCAGCACCCAGCACCAGAGAAGAGCAGCAAGGTCTCGGAGCAGCTCAAGTGCTGCAGCGGCATCC
TCAAGGAGATGTTTGCCAAGAAGCACGCCGCCTACGCCTGGCCCTTCTACAAGCCTGTGGACGTGGAGGC
ACTGGGCGCCCACGACTACTGTGACATCATCAAGCACCCCATGGACATGAGCACAATCAAGTCTAAACTG
GAGGCCCGTGAGTACCGTGATGCTCAGGAGTTTGGTGCTGACGTCCGATTGATGTTCTCCAACTGCTATA
AGTACAACCCTCCTGACCATGAGGTGGTGGCCATGGCCCGCAAGCTCCAGGATGTGTTCGAAATGCGCTT
TGCCAAGATGCCGGACGAGGGCGGAGGCGGAGGTGGCGGCGCTGGTGCAGGCGCCCCCACCATGAAGGAG
AAGAGTGCTTGTCCTAAAGATCCAGCCAAACCTCCGGCCAAGGCACAAGTTGTGGGATGGCCACCGGTGA
GATCATACCGGAAGAACGTGATGGTTTCCTGCCAAAAATCAAGCGGTGGCCCGGAGGCGGCGGCGTTCGT
GAAGGTATCAATGGACGGAGCACCGTACTTGAGGAAAATCGATTTGAGGATGTATAAAGCTAGCATGGTG
AGCAAGGGCGAGGAGCTGTTCACCGGGGTGGTGCCCATCCTGGTCGAGCTGGACGGCGACGTAAACGGCC
ACAAGTTCAGCGTGTCCGGCGAGGGCGAGGGCGATGCCACCTACGGCAAGCTGACCCTGAAGTTCATCTG
CACCACCGGCAAGCTGCCCGTGCCCTGGCCCACCCTCGTGACCACCCTGACCTACGGCGTGCAGTGCTTC
AGCCGCTACCCCGACCACATGAAGCAGCACGACTTCTTCAAGTCCGCCATGCCCGAAGGCTACGTCCAGG
AGCGCACCATCTTCTTCAAGGACGACGGCAACTACAAGACCCGCGCCGAGGTGAAGTTCGAGGGCGACAC
CCTGGTGAACCGCATCGAGCTGAAGGGCATCGACTTCAAGGAGGACGGCAACATCCTGGGGCACAAGCTG
GAGTACAACTACAACAGCCACAACGTCTATATCATGGCCGACAAGCAGAAGAACGGCATCAAGGTGAACT
TCAAGATCCGCCACAACATCGAGGACGGCAGCGTGCAGCTCGCCGACCACTACCAGCAGAACACCCCCAT
CGGCGACGGCCCCGTGCTGCTGCCCGACAACCACTACCTGAGCACCCAGTCCGCCCTGAGCAAAGACCCC
AACGAGAAGCGCGATCACATGGTCCTGCTGGAGTTCGTGACCGCCGCCGGGATCACTCTCGGCATGGACG
AGCTGTACAAGGGTGCAGGCGCCCAAGCTTCGAATTCTGCAGTCGACCCCAAGAAGAAAAGAAAGGTCAG
GTAGGGATCCACCGGATCTAGATAACTGATCATAATCAGCCATACCACATTTGTAGAGGTTTTACTTGCT
TTAAAAAACCTCCCACACCTCCCCCTGAACCTGAAACATAAAATGAATGCAATTGTTGTTGTTAACTTGT
TTATTGCAGCTTATAATGGTTACAAATAAAGCAATAGCATCACAAATTTCACAAATAAAGCATTTTTTTC
ACTGCATTCTAGTTGTGGTTTGTCCAAACTCATCAATGTATCTTAACGCGTCGATCATATTCAATAACCC
TTAATATAACTTCGTATAATGTATGCTATACGAAGTTATTAGGTCTGAAGAGGAGTTTACGTCCAGCCAA
GCTTAGGATCTCGACCTCGAAATTCTACCGGGTAGGGGAGGCGCTTTTCCCAAGGCAGTCTGGAGCATGC
GCTTTAGCAGCCCCGCTGGGCACTTGGCGCTACACAAGTGGCCTCTGGCCTCGCACACATTCCACATCCA
CCGGTAGGCGCCAACCGACTCCGTTCTTTGGTGGCCCCTTCGCGCCACCTTCTACTCCTCCCCTAGTCAG
GAAGTTCCCCCCCGCCCCGCAGCTCGCGTCGTGCAGGACGTGACAAATGGAAGTAGCACGTCTCACTAGT
CTCGTGCAGATGGACAGCACCGCTGAGCAATGGAAGCGGGTAGGCCTTTGGGGCAGCGGCCAATAGCAGC
TTTGCTCCTTCGCTTTCTGGGCTCAGAGGCTGGGAAGGGGTGGGTCCGGGGGCGGGCTCAGGGGCGGGCT
CAGGGGCGGGGCGGGCGCCCGAAGGTCCTCCGGAGGCCCGGCATTCTGCACGCTTCAAAAGCGCACGTCT
GCCGCGCTGTTCTCCTCTTCCTCATCTCCGGGCCTTTCGACCTGCATCCATCTAGATCTCGAGCAGCTGA
AGCTTACCGCTAGCATGGATAGATCCGGAAAGCCTGAACTCACCGCGACGTCTGTCGAGAAGTTTCTGAT
CGAAAAGTTCGACAGCGTCTCCGACCTGATGCAGCTCTCGGAGGGCGAAGAATCTCGTGCTTTCAGCTTC
GATGTAGGAGGGCGTGGATATGTCCTGCGGGTAAATAGCTGCGCCGATGGTTTCTACAAAGATCGTTATG
TTTATCGGCACTTTGCATCGGCCGCGCTCCCGATTCCGGAAGTGCTTGACATTGGGGAATTCAGCGAGAG
CCTGACCTATTGCATCTCCCGCCGTGCACAGGGTGTCACGTTGCAAGACCTGCCTGAAACCGAACTGCCC
GCTGTTCTGCAGCCGGTCGCGGAGGCCATGGATGCGATCGCTGCGGCCGATCTTAGCCAGACGAGCGGGT
TCGGCCCATTCGGACCGCAAGGAATCGGTCAATACACTACATGGCGTGATTTCATATGCGCGATTGCTGA
TCCCCATGTGTATCACTGGCAAACTGTGATGGACGACACCGTCAGTGCGTCCGTCGCGCAGGCTCTCGAT
GAGCTGATGCTTTGGGCCGAGGACTGCCCCGAAGTCCGGCACCTCGTGCACGCGGATTTCGGCTCCAACA
ATGTCCTGACGGACAATGGCCGCATAACAGCGGTCATTGACTGGAGCGAGGCGATGTTCGGGGATTCCCA
ATACGAGGTCGCCAACATCTTCTTCTGGAGGCCGTGGTTGGCTTGTATGGAGCAGCAGACGCGCTACTTC
GAGCGGAGGCATCCGGAGCTTGCAGGATCGCCGCGGCTCCGGGCGTATATGCTCCGCATTGGTCTTGACC
AACTCTATCAGAGCTTGGTTGACGGCAATTTCGATGATGCAGCTTGGGCGCAGGGTCGATGCGACGCAAT
CGTCCGATCCGGAGCCGGGACTGTCGGGCGTACACAAATCGCCCGCAGAAGCGCGGCCGTCTGGACCGAT
GGCTGTGTAGAAGTACTCGCCGATAGTGGAAACCGACGCCCCAGCACTCGTCCGAGGGCAAAGGAATAGG
CTAGCCGCCCGCCCCACGACCCGCAGCGCCCGACCGAAAGGAGCGCACGACCCCATGCATCGATGATATC
AGATCCCCGGGATGCAGAAATTGATGATCTATTAAACAATAAAGATGTCCACTAAAATGGAAGTTTTTCC
TGTCATACTTTGTTAAGAAGGGTGAGAACAGAGTACCTACATTTTGAATGGAAGGATTGGAGCTACGGGG
GTGGGGGTGGGGTGGGATTAGATAAATGCCTGCTCTTTACTGAAGGCTCTTTACTATTGCTTTATGATAA
TGTTTCATAGTTGGATATCATAATTTAAACAAGCAAAACCAAATTAAGGGCCAGCTCATTCCTCCCACTC
ATGATCTATAGATCTATAGATCTCTCGTGGGATCATTGTTTTTCTCTTGATTCCCACTTTGTGGTTCTAA
GTACTGTGGTTTCCAAATGTGTCAGTTTCATAGCCTGAAGAACGAGATCAGCAGCCTCTGTTCCACATAC
ACTTCATTCTCAGTATTGTTTTGCCAAGTTCTAATTCCATCAGAAGCTGGTCGAGATCCGGAACCCTTAA
TATAACTTCGTATAATGTATGCTATACGAAGTTATTAGGTCCCTCGAAGAGGTTCACTAGCTAGTTAAAA
GTTTTGTTACTTTATAGAAGAAATTTTGAGTTTTTGTTTTTTTTTAATAAATAAATAAACATAAATAAAT
TGTTTGTTGAATTTATTATTAGTATGTAAGTGTAAATATAATAAAACTTAATATCTATTCAAATTAATAA
ATAAACCTCGATATACAGACCGATAAAACACATGCGTCAATTTTACGCATGATTATCTTTAACGTACGTC
ACAATATGATTATCTTTCTAGGGTTAATCTAGTATACGCGTATGCGGCCGCTTAATTAATCCAGCTTTTG
TTCCCTTTAGTGAGGGTTAATTGCGCGCTTGGCGTAATCATGGTCATAGCTGTTTCCTGTGTGAAATTGT
TATCCGCTCACAATTCCACACAACATACGAGCCGGAAGCATAAAGTGTAAAGCCTGGGGTGCCTAATGAG
TGAGCTAACTCACATTAATTGCGTTGCGCTCACTGCCCGCTTTCCAGTCGGGAAACCTGTCGTGCCAGCT
GCATTAATGAATCGGCCAACGCGCGGGGAGAGGCGGTTTGCGTATTGGGCGCTCTTCCGCTTCCTCGCTC
ACTGACTCGCTGCGCTCGGTCGTTCGGCTGCGGCGAGCGGTATCAGCTCACTCAAAGGCGGTAATACGGT
TATCCACAGAATCAGGGGATAACGCAGGAAAGAACATGTGAGCAAAAGGCCAGCAAAAGGCCAGGAACCG
TAAAAAGGCCGCGTTGCTGGCGTTTTTCCATAGGCTCCGCCCCCCTGACGAGCATCACAAAAATCGACGC
TCAAGTCAGAGGTGGCGAAACCCGACAGGACTATAAAGATACCAGGCGTTTCCCCCTGGAAGCTCCCTCG
TGCGCTCTCCTGTTCCGACCCTGCCGCTTACCGGATACCTGTCCGCCTTTCTCCCTTCGGGAAGCGTGGC
GCTTTCTCATAGCTCACGCTGTAGGTATCTCAGTTCGGTGTAGGTCGTTCGCTCCAAGCTGGGCTGTGTG
CACGAACCCCCCGTTCAGCCCGACCGCTGCGCCTTATCCGGTAACTATCGTCTTGAGTCCAACCCGGTAA
GACACGACTTATCGCCACTGGCAGCAGCCACTGGTAACAGGATTAGCAGAGCGAGGTATGTAGGCGGTGC
TACAGAGTTCTTGAAGTGGTGGCCTAACTACGGCTACACTAGAAGAACAGTATTTGGTATCTGCGCTCTG
CTGAAGCCAGTTACCTTCGGAAAAAGAGTTGGTAGCTCTTGATCCGGCAAACAAACCACCGCTGGTAGCG
GTGGTTTTTTTGTTTGCAAGCAGCAGATTACGCGCAGAAAAAAAGGATCTCAAGAAGATCCTTTGATCTT
TTCTACGGGGTCTGACGCTCAGTGGAACGAAAACTCACGTTAAGGGATTTTGGTCATGAGATTATCAAAA
AGGATCTTCACCTAGATCCTTTTAAATTAAAAATGAAGTTTTAAATCAATCTAAAGTATATATGAGTAAA
CTTGGTCTGACAGTTACCAATGCTTAATCAGTGAGGCACCTATCTCAGCGATCTGTCTATTTCGTTCATC
CATAGTTGCCTGACTCCCCGTCGTGTAGATAACTACGATACGGGAGGGCTTACCATCTGGCCCCAGTGCT
GCAATGATACCGCGAGACCCACGCTCACCGGCTCCAGATTTATCAGCAATAAACCAGCCAGCCGGAAGGG
CCGAGCGCAGAAGTGGTCCTGCAACTTTATCCGCCTCCATCCAGTCTATTAATTGTTGCCGGGAAGCTAG
AGTAAGTAGTTCGCCAGTTAATAGTTTGCGCAACGTTGTTGCCATTGCTACAGGCATCGTGGTGTCACGC
TCGTCGTTTGGTATGGCTTCATTCAGCTCCGGTTCCCAACGATCAAGGCGAGTTACATGATCCCCCATGT
TGTGCAAAAAAGCGGTTAGCTCCTTCGGTCCTCCGATCGTTGTCAGAAGTAAGTTGGCCGCAGTGTTATC
ACTCATGGTTATGGCAGCACTGCATAATTCTCTTACTGTCATGCCATCCGTAAGATGCTTTTCTGTGACT
GGTGAGTACTCAACCAAGTCATTCTGAGAATAGTGTATGCGGCGACCGAGTTGCTCTTGCCCGGCGTCAA
TACGGGATAATACCGCGCCACATAGCAGAACTTTAAAAGTGCTCATCATTGGAAAACGTTCTTCGGGGCG
AAAACTCTCAAGGATCTTACCGCTGTTGAGATCCAGTTCGATGTAACCCACTCGTGCACCCAACTGATCT
TCAGCATCTTTTACTTTCACCAGCGTTTCTGGGTGAGCAAAAACAGGAAGGCAAAATGCCGCAAAAAAGG
GAATAAGGGCGACACGGAAATGTTGAATACTCATACTCTTCCTTTTTCAATATTATTGAAGCATTTATCA
GGGTTATTGTCTCATGAGCGGATACATATTTGAATGTATTTAGAAAAATAAACAAATAGGGGTTCCGCGC
ACATTTCCCCGAAAAGTGCCAC
Features (pLannotate 1.2.2; 27 found; start..end, strand, type, name):
     30..458     -  rep_origin     f1 ori (sequence partly withheld): f1 bacteriophage origin of replication; arrow indicates direction of (+) strand synthesis
    463..618     -  CDS            lacZα (fragment): LacZα fragment of β-galactosidase; lacZ fragment
    626..644     +  promoter       T7 promoter: promoter for bacteriophage T7 RNA polymerase
   1172..1383    +  promoter       EF-1α core promoter: core promoter for human elongation factor EF-1α
   1384..1497    +  intron         EF-1α intron A (fragment): intron upstream of the start codon of human EF-1α
   2123..2326    +  intron         EF-1α intron A: truncated intron upstream of the start codon of human EF-1α
   2343..2388    +  misc_feature   MCS (fragment): multiple cloning site
   2394..2717    +  CDS            FKBP-V: F36V mutant of FK506-binding protein FKBP12 binds synthetic ligands that do not bind wild-type FKBP
   2754..3137    +  CDS            BRD3 (fragment): BRD3_HUMAN - Also known as KIAA0043, RING3L. Experimental evidence at protein level: Swiss-Prot protein existence level 1. Chromatin reader that recognizes and binds hyperacetylated chromatin and plays a role in the regulation of transcription, probably by chromatin remodeling and interaction with transcription factors (PubMed:18406326, PubMed:27105114). Regulates transcription by promoting the binding of the transcription factor GATA1 to its targets (By similarity). From Homo sapiens (Human).
   3183..3386    +  CDS            mini-AID: minimal degron from the auxin-responsive IAA17 protein of Arabidopsis thaliana (Kubota et al., 2013) acts as an auxin-inducible degron (AID) in the presence of TIR1
   3393..4109    +  CDS            EGFP: EGFP is a basic (constitutively fluorescent) green fluorescent protein published in 1996, derived from Aequorea victoria. It is reported to be a rapidly-maturing weak dimer with moderate acid sensitivity.
   4122..4145    +  misc_feature   MCS (fragment): multiple cloning site
   4195..4279    +  CDS            large T antigen (fragment): large T antigen from SV40 (simian virus 40)
   4302..4423    +  polyA_signal   SV40 poly(A) signal: SV40 polyadenylation signal
   4454..4487    -  protein_bind   loxP: Cre-mediated recombination occurs in the 8-bp core sequence (GCATACAT). Cre recombinase
   4548..5047    +  promoter       PGK promoter: mouse phosphoglycerate kinase 1 promoter
   5107..6127    +  CDS            HygR (fragment): aminoglycoside phosphotransferase from E. coli; aph(4)-Ia; confers resistance to hygromycin
   6211..6663    +  polyA_signal   PGK poly(A) signal: mouse phosphoglycerate kinase 1 polyadenylation signal
   6690..6723    -  protein_bind   loxP: Cre-mediated recombination occurs in the 8-bp core sequence (GCATACAT). Cre recombinase
   7042..7060    -  promoter       T3 promoter: promoter for bacteriophage T3 RNA polymerase
   7105..7121    -  protein_bind   lac operator: The lac repressor binds to the lac operator to inhibit transcription in E. coli. This inhibition can be relieved by adding lactose or isopropyl-β-D-thiogalactopyranoside (IPTG). lac repressor encoded by lacI
   7129..7159    -  promoter       lac promoter: promoter for the E. coli lac operon
   7174..7195    -  protein_bind   CAP binding site: CAP binding activates transcription in the presence of cAMP. E. coli catabolite activator protein
   7208..7300    -  CDS            lacI (fragment): lac repressor; lacI; The lac repressor binds to the lac operator to inhibit transcription in E. coli. This inhibition can be relieved by adding lactose or isopropyl-β-D-thiogalactopyranoside (IPTG).
   7483..8071    -  rep_origin     ori: high-copy-number ColE1/pMB1/pBR322/pUC origin of replication
   8242..9102    -  CDS            AmpR: β-lactamase; bla; confers resistance to ampicillin, carbenicillin, and related antibiotics
   9103..9207    -  promoter       AmpR promoter: bla
