[The description below was written by a language model from this plasmid's Addgene catalogue record and pLannotate feature annotations shown in this document.]
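Description:
pMK459 (dTAG-BromoTag-mAID-EGFP) is a 9.2 kb mammalian expression plasmid built on the pAY5 (mAID-EGFP-NLS piggybac) backbone. It is intended for stable genomic integration of a degron reporter by PiggyBac transposition. In E. coli it is maintained through a high-copy ColE1/pUC-type origin and selected with ampicillin (AmpR under its bla promoter). An f1 origin, lacZα/lac promoter remnants and flanking T7 and T3 promoters reflect a standard cloning-vector scaffold. The automated feature table does not annotate the PiggyBac terminal repeats, so the transposon boundaries are known only from the catalogue description.

The payload is a single fusion reading frame driven by the human EF-1α core promoter with portions of its intron A. It encodes, in order, FKBP12 F36V (the dTAG degron), a bromodomain segment that the annotation software matched to human BRD3 and that corresponds by position to the BromoTag, the mini-AID degron from Arabidopsis IAA17, and EGFP. A short fragment annotated as SV40 large T antigen follows, probably the nuclear localization signal named in the backbone, ahead of an SV40 poly(A) signal. Downstream, a mouse PGK promoter–hygromycin resistance–PGK poly(A) cassette allows selection of integrated mammalian cells. This cassette is flanked by two loxP sites in the same orientation, so Cre could excise the marker.

Because one fluorescent protein carries three independent ligand-inducible degrons, loss of EGFP signal can be used to compare dTAG, BromoTag and auxin-inducible (AID, which requires TIR1 supplied separately) degradation side by side in the same cells. This fits the associated work on combining AID2 with BromoTag.
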