Addgene plasmid #214387: pMK459 (dTAG-BromoTag-mAID-EGFP)
Purpose: dTAG-BromoTag-mAID-EGFP reporter (PiggyBac)
Depositing lab: Masato Kanemaki. Depositing organization: National Institute of Genetics. Publication: Combination of AID2 and BromoTag expands the utility of degron-based protein knockdowns. Hatoyama Y, Islam M, Bond AG, Hayashi KI, Ciulli A, Kanemaki MT. EMBO Rep. 2024 Sep;25(9):4062-4077. doi: 10.1038/s44319-024-00224-4. Epub 2024 Aug 23. PubMed 39179892.
Backbone
  Vector backbone: pAY5 (mAID-EGFP-NLS piggybac)
  Vector type: Mammalian Expression
  Selectable markers: Hygromycin
Growth in bacteria
  Bacterial resistance: Ampicillin, 100 μg/mL
  Growth temperature: 37°C
  Growth strain: DH5alpha
  Copy number: High Copy
Gene/Insert
  Gene/Insert name: dTAG-BromoTag-mAID-EGFP reporter
  Species: H. sapiens (human), M. musculus (mouse)
Terms and licenses: Academic/Nonprofit Terms; Industry Terms: Not Available to Industry
How to cite: pMK459 (dTAG-BromoTag-mAID-EGFP) was a gift from Masato Kanemaki (Addgene plasmid # 214387 ; http://n2t.net/addgene:214387 ; RRID:Addgene_214387)
